Addgene plasmid #63206: pAV10.HO5.loxP
Purpose: (Empty Backbone) pCACS backbone (Amp), LEU2, contains an RFP flanked by BsaI sites with CAGT & TTTT overhangs for TU assembly using yGG. LoxP flanked TU. Integration into HO locus (NotI or BciVI).
Depositing lab: Jef Boeke. Depositing organization: Johns Hopkins University and School of Medicine. Publication: Yeast Golden Gate (yGG) for the Efficient Assembly of S. cerevisiae Transcription Units. Agmon N, Mitchell LA, Cai Y, Ikushima S, Chuang J, Zheng A, Choi WJ, Martin JA, Caravelli K, Stracquadanio G, Boeke JD. ACS Synth Biol. 2015 Jul 17;4(7):853-9. doi: 10.1021/sb500372z. Epub 2015 Mar 23. PubMed 25756291.
Backbone
  Vector backbone: pCACS
  Backbone size (bp): 5400
  Modifications to backbone: BsaI and BsmBI sites removed from backbone, RFP cloned into the MCS, flanked by BsaI sites for cloning TUs using yGG assmebly, TU flanked with loxP sites.
  Vector type: Bacterial Expression, Yeast Expression, Synthetic Biology
  Selectable markers: LEU2
Growth in bacteria
  Bacterial resistance: Ampicillin, 100 μg/mL
  Growth temperature: 37°C
  Growth strain: Top10
  Growth instructions: Grows as red/pink colonies
  Copy number: Unknown
Gene/Insert
  Cloning method: Restriction Enzyme
Terms and licenses: Academic/Nonprofit Terms; Industry Terms: Not Available to Industry
How to cite: pAV10.HO5.loxP was a gift from Jef Boeke (Addgene plasmid # 63206 ; http://n2t.net/addgene:63206 ; RRID:Addgene_63206)
