[The description below was written by a language model from this plasmid's Addgene catalogue record and pLannotate feature annotations shown in this document.]
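Description:
pAV10.HO5.loxP is an empty acceptor vector for the yeast Golden Gate (yGG) system, built on the pCACS backbone and designed to receive an assembled Saccharomyces cerevisiae transcription unit (TU) and then deliver it into the yeast genome at the HO locus. In E. coli it replicates from a high-copy ColE1/pUC-type origin and is selected with ampicillin through a β-lactamase gene. Several bacterial terminators (lambda t0, a his operon terminator and another putative terminator) insulate the backbone elements. No yeast replication origin is annotated, which is consistent with its integrative design. Selection in yeast relies on the LEU2 auxotrophic marker, expressed from its own promoter.

The cloning site holds an mRFP1 cassette driven by the bacterial lac promoter, with its operator and CAP binding site. According to the record, this cassette is flanked by BsaI sites that leave CAGT and TTTT overhangs. Internal BsaI and BsmBI sites were removed from the backbone to keep it compatible with Golden Gate assembly. Unmodified plasmid gives red or pink colonies, so replacing the RFP cassette with a TU provides a visual screen for correct assemblies. Two loxP sites in the same orientation bracket this position, so an inserted TU should be excisable by Cre recombinase after integration.

An annotated HO coding fragment lies upstream of LEU2 and represents one homology arm. A second arm is not explicitly annotated, although an unannotated stretch lies beyond the distal loxP site. The record states that digestion with NotI or BciVI releases the fragment for targeted integration at HO. The sequence record is 6,353 nt, somewhat larger than the 5,400 bp listed for the backbone.
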