Features (pLannotate 1.2.2; 17 found; start..end, strand, type, name):
    232..820     -  rep_origin     ori: high-copy-number ColE1/pMB1/pBR322/pUC origin of replication
   1003..1097    -  terminator     lambda t0 terminator: transcription terminator from phage lambda
   1115..1975    +  CDS            AmpR: β-lactamase; bla; confers resistance to ampicillin, carbenicillin, and related antibiotics
   1985..2082    -  promoter       cat promoter: promoter of the E. coli cat gene encoding chloramphenicol acetyltransferase
   2168..2211    -  terminator     bacterial terminator: putative bacterial transcription terminator
   2237..2737    -  CDS            HO (fragment): HO_YEAST - Experimental evidence at protein level: Swiss-Prot protein existence level 1. Initiation of mating type interconversion. This protein is a site-specific endonuclease that cleaves a site in the mat locus on chromosome III. The double-strand break is followed by a unidirectional gene conversion event that replaces the information at the mat locus by information copied from either of the two homologous loci (HMR and HML) that reside at the extremity of the chromosome III. Endonuclease expression takes place in late G1 just before cells enter S phase. From Saccharomyces cerevisiae (stra
   2743..2820    +  CDS            YO192_YEAST (fragment): Experimental evidence at protein level: Swiss-Prot protein existence level 1. From Saccharomyces cerevisiae (strain ATCC 204508 / S288c) (Baker's yeast).
   2960..3367    +  promoter       LEU2 promoter: S. cerevisiae LEU2
   3368..4462    +  CDS            LEU2: 3-isopropylmalate dehydrogenase, required for leucine biosynthesis; S. cerevisiae LEU2; yeast auxotrophic marker
   4762..4795    -  protein_bind   loxP: Cre-mediated recombination occurs in the 8-bp core sequence (GCATACAT). Cre recombinase
   4852..5526    -  CDS            mRFP1: mRFP1 is a basic (constitutively fluorescent) red fluorescent protein published in 2002, derived from Discosoma sp.. It is reported to be a somewhat slowly-maturing monomer with low acid sensitivity.
   5562..5578    -  protein_bind   lac operator: The lac repressor binds to the lac operator to inhibit transcription in E. coli. This inhibition can be relieved by adding lactose or isopropyl-β-D-thiogalactopyranoside (IPTG). lac repressor encoded by lacI
   5586..5616    -  promoter       lac promoter: promoter for the E. coli lac operon
   5631..5652    -  protein_bind   CAP binding site: CAP binding activates transcription in the presence of cAMP. E. coli catabolite activator protein
   5665..5754    -  CDS            lacI (fragment): lac repressor; lacI; The lac repressor binds to the lac operator to inhibit transcription in E. coli. This inhibition can be relieved by adding lactose or isopropyl-β-D-thiogalactopyranoside (IPTG).
   5764..5797    -  protein_bind   loxP: Cre-mediated recombination occurs in the 8-bp core sequence (GCATACAT). Cre recombinase
   6333..37      +  terminator     his operon terminator (across the origin): This putative transcriptin terminator from the E. coli his operon has a 2-bp deletion introduced during synthesis. Its efficiency has not been determined.
>Addgene plasmid #63206 | pAV10.HO5.loxP | depositor full sequence | sequence record 104906 | pAV10.HO5.loxP sequence 6353 bps
GTCACCACCCTGCCCTTTTTCTTTAAAACCGAAAAGATTACTTCGCGTTATGCAGGCTTCCTCGCTCACT
GACTCGCTGCGCTCGGTCGTTCGGCTGCGGCGAGCGGTATCAGCTCACTCAAAGGCGGTAATACGGTTAT
CCACAGAATCAGGGGATAACGCAGGAAAGAACATGTGAGCAAAAGGCCAGCAAAAGGCCAGGAACCGTAA
AAAGGCCGCGTTGCTGGCGTTTTTCCACAGGCTCCGCCCCCCTGACGAGCATCACAAAAATCGACGCTCA
AGTCAGAGGTGGCGAAACCCGACAGGACTATAAAGATACCAGGCGTTTCCCCCTGGAAGCTCCCTCGTGC
GCTCTCCTGTTCCGACCCTGCCGCTTACCGGATACCTGTCCGCCTTTCTCCCTTCGGGAAGCGTGGCGCT
TTCTCATAGCTCACGCTGTAGGTATCTCAGTTCGGTGTAGGTCGTTCGCTCCAAGCTGGGCTGTGTGCAC
GAACCCCCCGTTCAGCCCGACCGCTGCGCCTTATCCGGTAACTATCGTCTTGAGTCCAACCCGGTAAGAC
ACGACTTATCGCCACTGGCAGCAGCCACTGGTAACAGGATTAGCAGAGCGAGGTATGTAGGCGGTGCTAC
AGAGTTCTTGAAGTGGTGGCCTAACTACGGCTACACTAGAAGAACAGTATTTGGTATCTGCGCTCTGCTG
AAGCCAGTTACCTTCGGAAAAAGAGTTGGTAGCTCTTGATCCGGCAAACAAACCACCGCTGGTAGCGGTG
GTTTTTTTGTTTGCAAGCAGCAGATTACGCGCAGAAAAAAAGGATCTCAAGAAGATCCTTTGATCTTTTC
TACGGGGTCTGACGCTCAGTGGAACGAAAACTCACGTTAAGGGATTTTGGTCATGAGATTATCAAAAAGG
ATCTTCACCTAGATCCTTTTAAATTAAAAATGAAGTTTTAAATCAATCTAAAGTATATATGAGTAAACTT
GGTCTGACAGCTCGAGGCTTGGATTCTCACCAATAAAAAACGCCCGGCGGCAACCGAGCGTTCTGAACAA
ATCCAGATGGAGTTCTGAGGTCATTACTGGATCTATCAACAGGAGTCCAAGCGAGCTCGATATCATGAGT
ATTCAACATTTCCGTGTCGCCCTTATTCCCTTTTTTGCGGCATTTTGCCTTCCTGTTTTTGCTCACCCAG
AAACGCTGGTGAAAGTAAAAGATGCTGAAGATCAGTTGGGTGCACGAGTGGGTTACATCGAACTGGATCT
CAACAGCGGTAAGATCCTTGAGAGTTTTCGCCCCGAAGAACGTTTTCCAATGATGAGCACTTTTAAAGTT
CTGCTATGTGGCGCGGTATTATCCCGTATTGACGCCGGGCAAGAGCAACTCGGTCGCCGCATACACTATT
CTCAGAATGACTTGGTTGAGTACTCACCAGTCACAGAAAAGCATCTTACGGATGGCATGACAGTAAGAGA
ATTATGCAGTGCTGCCATAACCATGAGTGATAACACTGCGGCCAACTTACTTCTGACAACGATCGGAGGA
CCGAAGGAGCTAACCGCTTTTTTGCACAACATGGGGGATCATGTAACTCGCCTTGATCGTTGGGAACCGG
AGCTGAATGAAGCCATACCAAACGACGAGCGTGACACCACGATGCCTGTAGCAATGGCAACAACGTTGCG
CAAACTATTAACTGGCGAACTACTTACTCTAGCTTCCCGGCAACAATTAATAGACTGGATGGAGGCGGAT
AAAGTTGCAGGACCACTTCTGCGCTCGGCCCTTCCGGCTGGCTGGTTTATTGCTGATAAATCTGGAGCCG
GTGAGCGTGGATCTCGCGGTATCATTGCAGCACTGGGGCCAGATGGTAAGCCCTCCCGTATCGTAGTTAT
CTACACGACGGGGAGTCAGGCAACTATGGATGAACGAAATAGACAGATCGCTGAGATAGGTGCCTCACTG
ATTAAGCATTGGTAATTTCTCCATTTTAGCTTCCTTAGCTCCTGAAAATCTCGATAACTCAAAAAATACG
CCCGGTAGTGATCTTATTTCATTATGGTGAAAGTTGGAACCTCTTACGTGCCCGATCAACTCGAGTGCCA
CCTGACGTCTAAGAAACCATTATTATCATGACATTAACCTATAAAAATAGGCGTATCACGAGGCAGAATT
TCAGATAAAAAAAATCCTTAGCTTTCGCTAAGGATGATTTCTGGAATTCGCGGCCGCGTATCCTTGCCTA
ACTTCAATGTCAAAGTTGAAATATTCTCCTTTAGAGCGCTCCATTTCTTCTATGAAGCGTTTTGCGGCAA
ACTCACCTTCAACTGTCATTGGGAATGTCTTATGATGGTTTTTTGGAATTATTATTATCCTACCATCAAG
CGTCTGACATTGCTGCAGATTTCTCCATCTCACTTTATATTTGGTGGCATTTCTACCACTTTTTTCCAAC
AGTGGTTTGGTAGGGACCCTGACTGACAATTTATGACCTGCAGTACATTGTAATGCAAGACGCTGATAAA
CTGTTCTACGCCTGGGATCTAACCTACCAGGTTCACCTTCAAAAGCTCTGTGTTTGGTTTTTTGCTGTAT
ATTATAGATTTTCTGATAGCCCTGTGTGACATTTATGACGCGGGCAGCGGAGCCATCTGCGCACATAACG
TAAGAGTTAGCCGTGACGTTTGCGATGTCTTTAATTTCACCGTTAGCCATCAGAATAGTCGTGTTTTCAG
AAAGCATGGATCCACATACCTAATATTATTGCCTTATTAAAAATGGAATCCCAACAATTACATCAAAATC
CACATTCTCTTCAAAATCAATTGTCCTGTACTTCCTTGTTCATGTGTGTTCAAAAACGTTATATTTATAG
GATAATTATACTCTATTTCTCAACAAGTAATTGGTTGTTTGGCCGAGCGGTCTAAGGCGCCTGATTCAAG
AAATATCTTGACCGCAGTTAACTGTGGGAATACTCAGGTATCGTAAGATGCAAGAGTTCGAATCTCTTAG
CAACCATTATTTTTTTCCTCAACATAACGAGAACACACAGGGGCGCTATCGCACAGAATCAAATTCGATG
ACTGGAAATTTTTTGTTAATTTCAGAGGTCGCCTGACGCATATACCTTTTTCAACTGAAAAATTGGGAGA
AAAAGGAAAGGTGAGAGCGCCGGAACCGGCTTTTCATATAGAATAGAGAAGCGTTCATGACTAAATGCTT
GCATCACAATACTTGAAGTTGACAATATTATTTAAGGACCTATTGTTTTTTCCAATAGGTGGTTAGCAAT
CGTCTTACTTTCTAACTTTTCTTACCTTTTACATTTCAGCAATATATATATATATATTTCAAGGATATAC
CATTCTAATGTCTGCCCCTAAGAAGATCGTCGTTTTGCCAGGTGACCACGTTGGTCAAGAAATCACAGCC
GAAGCCATTAAGGTTCTTAAAGCTATTTCTGATGTTCGTTCCAATGTCAAGTTCGATTTCGAAAATCATT
TAATTGGTGGTGCTGCTATCGATGCTACAGGTGTTCCACTTCCAGATGAGGCGCTGGAAGCCTCCAAGAA
GGCTGATGCCGTTTTGTTAGGTGCTGTGGGTGGTCCTAAATGGGGTACCGGTAGTGTTAGACCTGAACAA
GGTTTACTAAAAATCCGTAAAGAACTTCAATTGTACGCCAACTTAAGACCATGTAACTTTGCATCCGACT
CTCTTTTAGACTTATCTCCAATCAAGCCACAATTTGCTAAAGGTACTGACTTCGTTGTTGTCAGAGAATT
AGTGGGAGGTATTTACTTTGGTAAGAGAAAGGAAGACGATGGTGATGGTGTCGCTTGGGATAGTGAACAA
TACACCGTTCCAGAAGTGCAAAGAATCACAAGAATGGCCGCTTTCATGGCCCTACAACATGAGCCACCAT
TGCCTATTTGGTCCTTGGATAAAGCTAATGTTTTGGCCTCTTCAAGATTATGGAGAAAAACTGTGGAGGA
AACCATCAAGAACGAATTCCCTACATTGAAGGTTCAACATCAATTGATTGATTCTGCCGCCATGATCCTA
GTTAAGAACCCAACCCACCTAAATGGTATTATAATCACCAGCAACATGTTTGGTGATATCATCTCCGATG
AAGCCTCCGTTATCCCAGGTTCCTTGGGTTTGTTGCCATCTGCGTCCTTGGCCTCTTTGCCAGACAAGAA
CACCGCATTTGGTTTGTACGAACCATGCCACGGTTCTGCTCCAGATTTGCCAAAGAATAAGGTCAACCCT
ATCGCCACTATCTTGTCTGCTGCAATGATGTTGAAATTGTCATTGAACTTGCCTGAAGAAGGTAAGGCCA
TTGAAGATGCAGTTAAAAAGGTTTTGGATGCAGGTATCAGAACTGGTGATTTAGGTGGTTCCAACAGTAC
CACCGAAGTCGGTGATGCTGTCGCCGAAGAAGTTAAGAAAATCCTTGCTTAAAAAGATTCTCTTTTTTTA
TGATATTTGTACATAAACTTTATAAATGAAATTCATAATAGAAACGACACGAAATTACAAAATGGAATAT
GTTCATAGGGTAGACGAAACTATATACGCAATCTACATACATTTATCAAGAAGGAGAAAAAGGAGGATGT
AAAGGAATACAGGTAAGCAAATTGATACTAATGGCTCAACGTGATAAGGAAAAAGAATTGCACTTTAACA
TTAATATTGACAAGGAGGAGGGCACCACACAAAAAGTTAGGTGTAACAGAAAATCATGAAACTAGCTAGC
AATAACTTCGTATAATGTATGCTATACGAAGTTATCAGTAGAGACCGCCTGGCTCTAGTAGCGATCTACA
CTAGCACTATCAGCGTTATTAAGCACCGGTGGAGTGACGACCTTCAGCACGTTCGTACTGTTCAACGATG
GTGTAGTCTTCGTTGTGGGAGGTGATGTCCAGTTTGATGTCGGTTTTGTAAGCACCCGGCAGCTGAACCG
GTTTTTTAGCCATGTAGGTGGTTTTAACTTCAGCGTCGTAGTGACCACCGTCTTTCAGTTTCAGACGCAT
TTTGATTTCACCTTTCAGAGCACCGTCTTCCGGGTACATACGTTCGGTGGAAGCTTCCCAACCCATGGTT
TTTTTCTGCATAACCGGACCGTCGGACGGGAAGTTGGTACCACGCAGTTTAACTTTGTAGATGAACTCAC
CGTCTTGCAGGGAGGAGTCCTGGGTAACGGTAACAACACCACCGTCTTCGAAGTTCATAACACGTTCCCA
TTTGAAACCTTCCGGGAAGGACAGTTTCAGGTAGTCCGGGATGTCAGCCGGGTGTTTAACGTAAGCTTTG
GAACCGTACTGGAACTGCGGGGACAGGATGTCCCAAGCGAACGGCAGCGGACCACCTTTGGTAACTTTCA
GTTTAGCGGTCTGGGTACCTTCGTACGGACGACCTTCACCTTCACCTTCGATTTCGAACTCGTGACCGTT
AACGGAACCTTCCATACGAACTTTGAAACGCATGAACTCTTTGATAACGTCTTCGGAGGAAGCCATCTAG
TATTTCTCCTCTTTCTCTAGTATGTGTGAAATTGTTATCCGCTCACAATTCCACACAACATACGAGCCGG
AAGCATAAAGTGTAAAGCCTGGGGTGCCTAATGAGTGAGCTAACTCACATTAATTGCGTTGCGCTCACTG
CCCGCTTTCCAGTCGGGAAACCTGTCGTGCCAGCTGCATTAATGAATCGGCCAACGCGCGGGGAGAGGCG
GTTTGCGTATTGGGTCTCATTTTATAACTTCGTATAATGTATGCTATACGAAGTTATACTAGTGCATGCT
TTAAAGTATAGATAGAATTGATTGCTGCTTATGAGGATATGGATTTAGAGCTAATAGTTGTAATAGAAAT
AAAAGCCATTTAGAATAGGAATTGAATACAATTTTATGAGCTTTAAATATTTAATGATGAATAGTGCGTT
TAGAACGCTTCATCATGCTTCAACAAGCTTCTGCAAACCTCATTTGAGTAGCAATAGCTGTTTACTTTTT
TCCGCGACTTTATTCGAAGTTATGGTGAACTTTTCGTGGTTTCACACCTAATAACGCCCAGCGGTAGTAC
AATTCAAAGTAGTAGGTACCAATGGTAGTACTAGTGGGTGATAGTAGCAAATTTCTCTATGAAAATGAAT
TGTTGCTCTGCAATGATGTTAATGTGGACATGACATGAATTTTCGCGATATGTTGATGTAAATAATAACA
TGATTTTCGTGGATCATTTCGTAAACCATAGGTTTATTTCGTGAATTACTAAGAGAAAGGCATAGAAACA
GGACTTGCGGATGGGATACGCGGCCGCTGCAGTCCGGCAAAAAAGGGCAAGGT
