>Addgene plasmid #63206 | pAV10.HO5.loxP | addgene partial sequence | sequence record 107273 | lac-promoter-R 5'-CCGGAAGCATAAAGTGTAAA-3'
ATTGCGTTGCGCTCACTGCCCGCTTTCCAGTCGGGAAACCTGTCGTGCCAGCTGCATTAATGAATCGGCC
AACGCGCGGGGAGAGGCGGTTTGCGTATTGGGTCTCATTTTATAACTTCGTATAATGTATGCTATACGAA
GTTATACTAGTGCATGCTTTAAAGTATAGATAGAATTGATTGCTGCTTATGAGGATATGGATTTAGAGCT
AATAGTTGTAATAGAAATAAAAGCCATTTAGAATAGGAATTGAATACAATTTTATGAGCTTTAAATATTT
AATGATGAATAGTGCGTTTAGAACGCTTCATCATGCTTCAACAAGCTTCTGCAAACCTCATTTGAGTAGC
AATAGCTGTTTACTTTTTTCCGCGACTTTATTCGAAGTTATGGTGAACTTTTCGTGGTTTCACACCTAAT
AACGCCCAGCGGTAGTACAATTCAAAGTAGTAGGTACCAATGGTAGTACTAGTGGGTGATAGTAGCAAAT
TTCTCTATGAAAATGAATTGTTGCTCTGCAATGATGTTAATGTGGACATGACATGAATTTTCGCGATATG
TTGATGTAAATAATAACATGATTTTCGTGGATCATTTCGTAAACCATAGGTTTATTTCGTGAATTACTAA
GAGAAAGGCATAGAAACAGGACTTGCGGATGGGATACGCGGCCGCTGCAGTCCGGCAAAAAAGGGCAAGG
TGTCACCACCCTGCCCTTTTTCTTTAAAACCGAAAAGATTACTTCGCGTTATGCAGGCTTCCTCGCTCAC
TGACTCGCTGCGCTCGGTCGTTCGGCTGCGGCGAGCGGTATCAGCTCACTCAAAGGCGGTAATACGGTTA
TCCACAGAATCAGG
