>Addgene plasmid #63206 | pAV10.HO5.loxP | addgene partial sequence | sequence record 107792 | jkRFP-F 5'-tggtcactacgacgctgaag-3'
CTGCCGGGTGCTTACAAAACCGACATCAAACTGGACATCACCTCCCACAACGAAGACTACACCATCGTTG
AACAGTACGAACGTGCTGAAGGTCGTCACTCCACCGGTGCTTAATAACGCTGATAGTGCTAGTGTAGATC
GCTACTAGAGCCAGGCGGTCTCTACTGATAACTTCGTATAGCATACATTATACGAAGTTATTGCTAGCTA
GTTTCATGATTTTCTGTTACACCTAACTTTTTGTGTGGTGCCCTCCTCCTTGTCAATATTAATGTTAAAG
TGCAATTCTTTTTCCTTATCACGTTGAGCCATTAGTATCAATTTGCTTACCTGTATTCCTTTACATCCTC
CTTTTTCTCCTTCTTGATAAATGTATGTAGATTGCGTATATAGTTTCGTCTACCCTATGAACATATTCCA
TTTTGTAATTTCGTGTCGTTTCTATTATGAATTTCATTTATAAAGTTTATGTACAAATATCATAAAAAAA
GAGAATCTTTTTAAGCAAGGATTTTCTTAACTTCTTCGGCGACAGCATCACCGACTTCGGTGGTACTGTT
GGAACCACCTAAATCACCAGTTCTGATACCTGCATCCAAAACCTTTTTAACTGCATCTTCAATGGCCTTA
CCTTCTTCAGGCAAGTTCAATGACAATTTCAACATCATTGCAGCAGACAAGATAGTGGCGATAGGGTTGA
CCTTATTCTTTGGCAAATCTGGAGCAGAACCGTGGCATGGTTCGTACAAACCAAATGCGGTGTTCTTGTC
TGGCAAAGAGGCCAAGGACGCAGATGGC
